Addgene plasmid #164121: SacI ML GFP Strand 11 Short
Purpose: Detect the short Mitochondria-Endoplasmic reticulum contact along with the OMMGFP1-10
Depositing lab: Marisa Brini & Tito Calì. Depositing organization: University of Padua. Publication: SPLICS: a split green fluorescent protein-based contact site sensor for narrow and wide heterotypic organelle juxtaposition. Cieri D, Vicario M, Giacomello M, Vallese F, Filadi R, Wagner T, Pozzan T, Pizzo P, Scorrano L, Brini M, Cali T. Cell Death Differ. 2018 Jun;25(6):1131-1145. doi: 10.1038/s41418-017-0033-z. Epub 2017 Dec 11. PubMed 29229997.
Backbone
  Vector backbone: pcDNA3.1
  Vector type: Mammalian Expression
Growth in bacteria
  Bacterial resistance: Ampicillin, 100 μg/mL
  Growth temperature: 37°C
  Growth strain: DH5alpha
  Copy number: High Copy
Gene/Insert
  Gene/Insert name: SacI ML GFP Strand 11 Short
  Species: H. sapiens (human)
  Cloning method: Restriction Enzyme; 5′ cloning site Unknown (unknown if destroyed); 3′ cloning site Unknown (unknown if destroyed)
Terms and licenses: Academic/Nonprofit Terms; Industry Terms: Not Available to Industry
How to cite: SacI ML GFP Strand 11 Short was a gift from Marisa Brini & Tito Calì (Addgene plasmid # 164121 ; http://n2t.net/addgene:164121 ; RRID:Addgene_164121)
