[The description below was written by a language model from this plasmid's Addgene catalogue record and pLannotate feature annotations shown in this document.]
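Description:
SacI ML GFP Strand 11 Short is a mammalian expression plasmid built on the pcDNA3.1 backbone that encodes one half of the SPLICS split-GFP sensor for organelle contact sites. It is propagated in E. coli from a high-copy ColE1/pUC-type origin under ampicillin selection (AmpR with its bla promoter). It also carries an f1 origin and an SV40 promoter-driven neomycin phosphotransferase cassette with an SV40 polyadenylation signal, which can serve for G418 selection of transfected mammalian cells. Short annotated fragments such as bom, the lac promoter/operator region, lacI, ble and a truncated HIV-1 LTR match appear to be backbone remnants or incidental hits rather than functional parts.

The payload sits between the CMV immediate-early enhancer/promoter (followed by a T7 promoter) and the bovine growth hormone polyadenylation signal. The only annotated coding feature there is a roughly 200 bp fragment matching SACM1L (Sac1); the automated annotation matches it to the bovine protein, whereas the catalogue lists the insert species as human. From the construct name, this Sac1-derived segment is fused to GFP beta-strand 11, with "Short" indicating the short-range version. The strand 11 sequence and any linker are not annotated in the feature table, and the cloning sites are recorded as unknown.

According to the stated purpose, the plasmid is used together with a partner construct, OMMGFP1-10, which supplies GFP strands 1–10 on the mitochondrial side. Neither fragment fluoresces alone. Where the endoplasmic reticulum and mitochondria come close enough, the fragments complement and reconstitute fluorescent GFP, reporting short-distance mitochondria–ER contacts in cells.
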