Features (pLannotate 1.2.2; 20 found; start..end, strand, type, name):
     28..80      -  misc_feature   bom (fragment): basis of mobility region from pBR322
    235..614     +  enhancer       CMV enhancer: human cytomegalovirus immediate early enhancer
    615..818     +  promoter       CMV promoter: human cytomegalovirus (CMV) immediate early promoter
    814..847     +  LTR            5' LTR (truncated) (fragment): truncated 5' long terminal repeat (LTR) from HIV-1
    863..881     +  promoter       T7 promoter: promoter for bacteriophage T7 RNA polymerase
   1051..1251    +  CDS            SACM1L (fragment): SAC1_BOVIN - Also known as SAC1 From Bos taurus (Bovine).
   1305..1529    +  polyA_signal   bGH poly(A) signal: bovine growth hormone polyadenylation signal
   1533..1554    +  promoter       SV40 promoter (fragment): SV40 enhancer and early promoter
   1575..2003    +  rep_origin     f1 ori (sequence partly withheld): f1 bacteriophage origin of replication; arrow indicates direction of (+) strand synthesis
   2017..2346    +  promoter       SV40 promoter: SV40 enhancer and early promoter
   2413..3204    +  CDS            neo: KKA2_KLEPN - Also known as kan, nptII. Experimental evidence at protein level: Swiss-Prot protein existence level 1. Resistance to kanamycin, neomycin, paromomycin, ribostamycin, butirosin and gentamicin B. From Klebsiella pneumoniae.
   3228..3386    +  CDS            ble (fragment): BLE_KLEPN - Experimental evidence at protein level: Swiss-Prot protein existence level 1. Binding protein with a strong affinity to the bleomycin family of antibiotics. Binds to CL990; an antimitotic-antibiotic compound. From Klebsiella pneumoniae.
   3381..3502    +  polyA_signal   SV40 poly(A) signal: SV40 polyadenylation signal
   3575..3591    -  protein_bind   lac operator: The lac repressor binds to the lac operator to inhibit transcription in E. coli. This inhibition can be relieved by adding lactose or isopropyl-β-D-thiogalactopyranoside (IPTG). lac repressor encoded by lacI
   3599..3629    -  promoter       lac promoter: promoter for the E. coli lac operon
   3644..3665    -  protein_bind   CAP binding site: CAP binding activates transcription in the presence of cAMP. E. coli catabolite activator protein
   3678..3770    -  CDS            lacI (fragment): lac repressor; lacI; The lac repressor binds to the lac operator to inhibit transcription in E. coli. This inhibition can be relieved by adding lactose or isopropyl-β-D-thiogalactopyranoside (IPTG).
   3953..4541    -  rep_origin     ori: high-copy-number ColE1/pMB1/pBR322/pUC origin of replication
   4712..5572    -  CDS            AmpR: β-lactamase; bla; confers resistance to ampicillin, carbenicillin, and related antibiotics
   5573..5677    -  promoter       AmpR promoter: bla
>Addgene plasmid #164121 | SacI ML GFP Strand 11 Short | addgene full sequence | sequence record 323243 | Addgene NGS Result
GACGGATCGGGAGATCTCCCGATCCCCTATGGTGCACTCTCAGTACAATCTGCTCTGATGCCGCATAGTT
AAGCCAGTATCTGCTCCCTGCTTGTGTGTTGGAGGTCGCTGAGTAGTGCGCGAGCAAAATTTAAGCTACA
ACAAGGCAAGGCTTGACCGACAATTGCATGAAGAATCTGCTTAGGGTTAGGCGTTTTGCGCTGCTTCGCG
ATGTACGGGCCAGATATACGCGTTGACATTGATTATTGACTAGTTATTAATAGTAATCAATTACGGGGTC
ATTAGTTCATAGCCCATATATGGAGTTCCGCGTTACATAACTTACGGTAAATGGCCCGCCTGGCTGACCG
CCCAACGACCCCCGCCCATTGACGTCAATAATGACGTATGTTCCCATAGTAACGCCAATAGGGACTTTCC
ATTGACGTCAATGGGTGGAGTATTTACGGTAAACTGCCCACTTGGCAGTACATCAAGTGTATCATATGCC
AAGTACGCCCCCTATTGACGTCAATGACGGTAAATGGCCCGCCTGGCATTATGCCCAGTACATGACCTTA
TGGGACTTTCCTACTTGGCAGTACATCTACGTATTAGTCATCGCTATTACCATGGTGATGCGGTTTTGGC
AGTACATCAATGGGCGTGGATAGCGGTTTGACTCACGGGGATTTCCAAGTCTCCACCCCATTGACGTCAA
TGGGAGTTTGTTTTGGCACCAAAATCAACGGGACTTTCCAAAATGTCGTAACAACTCCGCCCCATTGACG
CAAATGGGCGGTAGGCGTGTACGGTGGGAGGTCTATATAAGCAGAGCTCTCTGGCTAACTAGAGAACCCA
CTGCTTACTGGCTTATCGAAATTAATACGACTCACTATAGGGAGACCCAAGCTGGCTAGCGTTTAAACTT
AAGCTTGGTACCGAGCTCGGATCCACTAGTCCAGTGTGGTGGAATTCATGCGGGACCACATGGTGCTGCA
CGAGTACGTGAACGCCGCTGGCATCACAGGCGGAGATGGCGGATCTGGCGGCGGAAGCAAGCTGAGAGTG
TTCCTGGCCCTGCCCATCATCATGGTGGTGGCCTTCAGCATGTGCATCATCTGCCTGCTGATGGCCGGCG
ACACCTGGACAGAGACACTGGCCTACGTGCTGTTCTGGGGCGTGGCCAGCATCGGCACCTTTTTCATCAT
CCTGTACAACGGCAAGGACTTCGTGGACGCCCCCAGACTGGTGCAGAAAGAGAAGATCGACTGAGCGGCC
GCTCGAGTCTAGAGGGCCCGTTTAAACCCGCTGATCAGCCTCGACTGTGCCTTCTAGTTGCCAGCCATCT
GTTGTTTGCCCCTCCCCCGTGCCTTCCTTGACCCTGGAAGGTGCCACTCCCACTGTCCTTTCCTAATAAA
ATGAGGAAATTGCATCGCATTGTCTGAGTAGGTGTCATTCTATTCTGGGGGGTGGGGTGGGGCAGGACAG
CAAGGGGGAGGATTGGGAAGACAATAGCAGGCATGCTGGGGATGCGGTGGGCTCTATGGCTTCTGAGGCG
GAAAGAACCAGCTGGGGCTCTAGGGGGTATCCCC
[124 nt withheld, positions 1575-1698]
C
[91 nt withheld, positions 1700-1790]
A
[49 nt withheld, positions 1792-1840]
CCTTTGACGTTGGAGTCCACGTTCTTT
[37 nt withheld, positions 1868-1904]
ACCCTATCTCGGTCTATTCTTTTGATTTATAAGGGATTTTGCCGATTTCGGCCTATTGGTTAAAAAATGA
GCTGATTTAACAAAAATTTAACGCGAATTAATTCTGTGGAATGTGTGTCAGTTAGGGTGTGGAAAGTCCC
CAGGCTCCCCAGCAGGCAGAAGTATGCAAAGCATGCATCTCAATTAGTCAGCAACCAGGTGTGGAAAGTC
CCCAGGCTCCCCAGCAGGCAGAAGTATGCAAAGCATGCATCTCAATTAGTCAGCAACCATAGTCCCGCCC
CTAACTCCGCCCATCCCGCCCCTAACTCCGCCCAGTTCCGCCCATTCTCCGCCCCATGGCTGACTAATTT
TTTTTATTTATGCAGAGGCCGAGGCCGCCTCTGCCTCTGAGCTATTCCAGAAGTAGTGAGGAGGCTTTTT
TGGAGGCCTAGGCTTTTGCAAAAAGCTCCCGGGAGCTTGTATATCCATTTTCGGATCTGATCAAGAGACA
GGATGAGGATCGTTTCGCATGATTGAACAAGATGGATTGCACGCAGGTTCTCCGGCCGCTTGGGTGGAGA
GGCTATTCGGCTATGACTGGGCACAACAGACAATCGGCTGCTCTGATGCCGCCGTGTTCCGGCTGTCAGC
GCAGGGGCGCCCGGTTCTTTTTGTCAAGACCGACCTGTCCGGTGCCCTGAATGAACTGCAGGACGAGGCA
GCGCGGCTATCGTGGCTGGCCACGACGGGCGTTCCTTGCGCAGCTGTGCTCGACGTTGTCACTGAAGCGG
GAAGGGACTGGCTGCTATTGGGCGAAGTGCCGGGGCAGGATCTCCTGTCATCTCACCTTGCTCCTGCCGA
GAAAGTATCCATCATGGCTGATGCAATGCGGCGGCTGCATACGCTTGATCCGGCTACCTGCCCATTCGAC
CACCAAGCGAAACATCGCATCGAGCGAGCACGTACTCGGATGGAAGCCGGTCTTGTCGATCAGGATGATC
TGGACGAAGAGCATCAGGGGCTCGCGCCAGCCGAACTGTTCGCCAGGCTCAAGGCGCGCATGCCCGACGG
CGAGGATCTCGTCGTGACCCATGGCGATGCCTGCTTGCCGAATATCATGGTGGAAAATGGCCGCTTTTCT
GGATTCATCGACTGTGGCCGGCTGGGTGTGGCGGACCGCTATCAGGACATAGCGTTGGCTACCCGTGATA
TTGCTGAAGAGCTTGGCGGCGAATGGGCTGACCGCTTCCTCGTGCTTTACGGTATCGCCGCTCCCGATTC
GCAGCGCATCGCCTTCTATCGCCTTCTTGACGAGTTCTTCTGAGCGGGACTCTGGGGTTCGAAATGACCG
ACCAAGCGACGCCCAACCTGCCATCACGAGATTTCGATTCCACCGCCGCCTTCTATGAAAGGTTGGGCTT
CGGAATCGTTTTCCGGGACGCCGGCTGGATGATCCTCCAGCGCGGGGATCTCATGCTGGAGTTCTTCGCC
CACCCCAACTTGTTTATTGCAGCTTATAATGGTTACAAATAAAGCAATAGCATCACAAATTTCACAAATA
AAGCATTTTTTTCACTGCATTCTAGTTGTGGTTTGTCCAAACTCATCAATGTATCTTATCATGTCTGTAT
ACCGTCGACCTCTAGCTAGAGCTTGGCGTAATCATGGTCATAGCTGTTTCCTGTGTGAAATTGTTATCCG
CTCACAATTCCACACAACATACGAGCCGGAAGCATAAAGTGTAAAGCCTGGGGTGCCTAATGAGTGAGCT
AACTCACATTAATTGCGTTGCGCTCACTGCCCGCTTTCCAGTCGGGAAACCTGTCGTGCCAGCTGCATTA
ATGAATCGGCCAACGCGCGGGGAGAGGCGGTTTGCGTATTGGGCGCTCTTCCGCTTCCTCGCTCACTGAC
TCGCTGCGCTCGGTCGTTCGGCTGCGGCGAGCGGTATCAGCTCACTCAAAGGCGGTAATACGGTTATCCA
CAGAATCAGGGGATAACGCAGGAAAGAACATGTGAGCAAAAGGCCAGCAAAAGGCCAGGAACCGTAAAAA
GGCCGCGTTGCTGGCGTTTTTCCATAGGCTCCGCCCCCCTGACGAGCATCACAAAAATCGACGCTCAAGT
CAGAGGTGGCGAAACCCGACAGGACTATAAAGATACCAGGCGTTTCCCCCTGGAAGCTCCCTCGTGCGCT
CTCCTGTTCCGACCCTGCCGCTTACCGGATACCTGTCCGCCTTTCTCCCTTCGGGAAGCGTGGCGCTTTC
TCATAGCTCACGCTGTAGGTATCTCAGTTCGGTGTAGGTCGTTCGCTCCAAGCTGGGCTGTGTGCACGAA
CCCCCCGTTCAGCCCGACCGCTGCGCCTTATCCGGTAACTATCGTCTTGAGTCCAACCCGGTAAGACACG
ACTTATCGCCACTGGCAGCAGCCACTGGTAACAGGATTAGCAGAGCGAGGTATGTAGGCGGTGCTACAGA
GTTCTTGAAGTGGTGGCCTAACTACGGCTACACTAGAAGAACAGTATTTGGTATCTGCGCTCTGCTGAAG
CCAGTTACCTTCGGAAAAAGAGTTGGTAGCTCTTGATCCGGCAAACAAACCACCGCTGGTAGCGGTGGTT
TTTTTGTTTGCAAGCAGCAGATTACGCGCAGAAAAAAAGGATCTCAAGAAGATCCTTTGATCTTTTCTAC
GGGGTCTGACGCTCAGTGGAACGAAAACTCACGTTAAGGGATTTTGGTCATGAGATTATCAAAAAGGATC
TTCACCTAGATCCTTTTAAATTAAAAATGAAGTTTTAAATCAATCTAAAGTATATATGAGTAAACTTGGT
CTGACAGTTACCAATGCTTAATCAGTGAGGCACCTATCTCAGCGATCTGTCTATTTCGTTCATCCATAGT
TGCCTGACTCCCCGTCGTGTAGATAACTACGATACGGGAGGGCTTACCATCTGGCCCCAGTGCTGCAATG
ATACCGCGAGACCCACGCTCACCGGCTCCAGATTTATCAGCAATAAACCAGCCAGCCGGAAGGGCCGAGC
GCAGAAGTGGTCCTGCAACTTTATCCGCCTCCATCCAGTCTATTAATTGTTGCCGGGAAGCTAGAGTAAG
TAGTTCGCCAGTTAATAGTTTGCGCAACGTTGTTGCCATTGCTACAGGCATCGTGGTGTCACGCTCGTCG
TTTGGTATGGCTTCATTCAGCTCCGGTTCCCAACGATCAAGGCGAGTTACATGATCCCCCATGTTGTGCA
AAAAAGCGGTTAGCTCCTTCGGTCCTCCGATCGTTGTCAGAAGTAAGTTGGCCGCAGTGTTATCACTCAT
GGTTATGGCAGCACTGCATAATTCTCTTACTGTCATGCCATCCGTAAGATGCTTTTCTGTGACTGGTGAG
TACTCAACCAAGTCATTCTGAGAATAGTGTATGCGGCGACCGAGTTGCTCTTGCCCGGCGTCAATACGGG
ATAATACCGCGCCACATAGCAGAACTTTAAAAGTGCTCATCATTGGAAAACGTTCTTCGGGGCGAAAACT
CTCAAGGATCTTACCGCTGTTGAGATCCAGTTCGATGTAACCCACTCGTGCACCCAACTGATCTTCAGCA
TCTTTTACTTTCACCAGCGTTTCTGGGTGAGCAAAAACAGGAAGGCAAAATGCCGCAAAAAAGGGAATAA
GGGCGACACGGAAATGTTGAATACTCATACTCTTCCTTTTTCAATATTATTGAAGCATTTATCAGGGTTA
TTGTCTCATGAGCGGATACATATTTGAATGTATTTAGAAAAATAAACAAATAGGGGTTCCGCGCACATTT
CCCCGAAAAGTGCCACCTGACGTC
